Addgene plasmid #121293: pUC57-Kan_FR13_00013421
Purpose: Level 0 Golden-Gate compatible vector
Depositing lab: Sophien Kamoun. Depositing organization: Sainsbury Laboratory, Norwich. Publication: A Clone Resource of Magnaporthe oryzae Effectors That Share Sequence and Structural Similarities Across Host-Specific Lineages. Petit-Houdenot Y, Langner T, Harant A, Win J, Kamoun S. Mol Plant Microbe Interact. 2020 Aug;33(8):1032-1035. doi: 10.1094/MPMI-03-20-0052-A. Epub 2020 Jun 22. PubMed 32460610.
Backbone
  Vector backbone: pUC57-Kan
  Backbone size w/o insert (bp): 2626
  Vector type: Golden Gate
  Selectable markers: lacZ
Growth in bacteria
  Bacterial resistance: Kanamycin, 50 μg/mL
  Growth temperature: 37°C
  Growth strain: DH5alpha
  Copy number: High Copy
Gene/Insert
  Gene/Insert name: FR13_00013421
  Mutation: Magnaporthe oryzae
  Cloning method: Restriction Enzyme; 5′ cloning site EcoRV (unknown if destroyed); 3′ cloning site EcoRV (unknown if destroyed)
  Sequencing primers: 5′ M13Fw; 3′ M13Rv
Terms and licenses: Academic/Nonprofit Terms; Industry Terms: Not Available to Industry
How to cite: pUC57-Kan_FR13_00013421 was a gift from Sophien Kamoun (Addgene plasmid # 121293 ; http://n2t.net/addgene:121293 ; RRID:Addgene_121293)
