[The description below was written by a language model from this plasmid's Addgene catalogue record and pLannotate feature annotations shown in this document.]
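Description:
pUC57-Kan_FR13_00013421 is a small, high-copy E. coli cloning plasmid that serves as a Level 0 module for Golden Gate assembly. It is built on the pUC57-Kan backbone and replicates from a ColE1/pUC-type origin. Selection is by kanamycin, through an aminoglycoside phosphotransferase gene (aph(3')-Ia) that the annotation places directly downstream of the bla (AmpR) promoter. Short remnants of bom, rop and lacI are also annotated. These are backbone leftovers rather than functional elements.

The insert is FR13_00013421, a sequence from the rice blast fungus Magnaporthe oryzae. The plasmid belongs to a clone collection of M. oryzae effectors that share sequence and structural similarity across host-specific lineages. The insert was placed at the EcoRV site within the lacZα region. Consistent with this, the feature table shows only a fragment of lacZα, separated by an unannotated gap of roughly 430 nt from the lac operator, lac promoter and CAP binding site. That gap presumably holds the effector sequence, which the automated annotation did not recognise. The total length of 2,983 nt against a 2,626 bp backbone implies an insert of a few hundred base pairs. lacZ is listed as a selectable marker, reflecting the backbone's blue/white screening capability. M13 forward and reverse primer sites flank the insert for sequence verification.

As a Level 0 part, the insert is intended to be released by a type IIS restriction enzyme and assembled with promoters, tags and terminators into higher-level expression constructs. The record does not state which enzyme, overhangs or part-position standard apply. It also does not say whether the sequence includes a signal peptide or a stop codon. The plasmid carries no dedicated eukaryotic expression elements, so it functions purely as a storage and donor vector.
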