Features (pLannotate 1.2.2; 10 found; start..end, strand, type, name):
    137..236     +  misc_feature   bom (fragment): basis of mobility region from pBR322
    242..399     -  CDS            lacZα (fragment): LacZα fragment of β-galactosidase; lacZ fragment
    831..847     -  protein_bind   lac operator: The lac repressor binds to the lac operator to inhibit transcription in E. coli. This inhibition can be relieved by adding lactose or isopropyl-β-D-thiogalactopyranoside (IPTG). lac repressor encoded by lacI
    855..885     -  promoter       lac promoter: promoter for the E. coli lac operon
    900..921     -  protein_bind   CAP binding site: CAP binding activates transcription in the presence of cAMP. E. coli catabolite activator protein
    934..1026    -  CDS            lacI (fragment): lac repressor; lacI; The lac repressor binds to the lac operator to inhibit transcription in E. coli. This inhibition can be relieved by adding lactose or isopropyl-β-D-thiogalactopyranoside (IPTG).
   1209..1797    -  rep_origin     ori: high-copy-number ColE1/pMB1/pBR322/pUC origin of replication
   1968..2783    -  CDS            KanR: aminoglycoside phosphotransferase; aph(3')-Ia; confers resistance to kanamycin in bacteria or G418 (Geneticin®) in eukaryotes
   2784..2888    -  promoter       AmpR promoter: bla
   2983..35      +  CDS            rop (fragment) (across the origin): Rop protein, which maintains plasmids at low copy number; rop
>Addgene plasmid #121293 | pUC57-Kan_FR13_00013421 | depositor full sequence | sequence record 231362 | pUC57-Kan_FR13_00013421 sequence 2983 bps
TCGCGCGTTTCGGTGATGACGGTGAAAACCTCTGACACATGCAGCTCCCGGAGACGGTCACAGCTTGTCT
GTAAGCGGATGCCGGGAGCAGACAAGCCCGTCAGGGCGCGTCAGCGGGTGTTGGCGGGTGTCGGGGCTGG
CTTAACTATGCGGCATCAGAGCAGATTGTACTGAGAGTGCACCATATGCGGTGTGAAATACCGCACAGAT
GCGTAAGGAGAAAATACCGCATCAGGCGCCATTCGCCATTCAGGCTGCGCAACTGTTGGGAAGGGCGATC
GGTGCGGGCCTCTTCGCTATTACGCCAGCTGGCGAAAGGGGGATGTGCTGCAAGGCGATTAAGTTGGGTA
ACGCCAGGGTTTTCCCAGTCACGACGTTGTAAAACGACGGCCAGTGAATTGACGCGTATTGGGATGGAAC
TTGGTCTCTAATGGAATCTGATCCACATTTTTGTAAAGTTTCTGTTTATTATCAAGATGAAAATACTCCA
AGATATCAATCTACTAAAAAATTTGCTGTTCCACCAGCTAAAGTTCCAATTTTGGTTGGTTCTAGAATGC
ATGAAGTTACTGTTGATAAAGCTTGTAAAAGAACTGGTTGGAATGGTTGGTTTGGTTTGCCAAGAGGTTA
TACTATTGAAACTGAAGGTTGGAGATTGAAAGGTGCTCCAGAAGAAAATGAAATTTTGTCTTTGGTTTTG
CAATTGAATGAAGGTGTTTTGAGATTGTCTTCTGGTATTGCTACTAGATCTTGAGCTTAGAGACCAAGTT
CCATCCCAATGGCGCGCCGAGCTTGGCTCGAGCATGGTCATAGCTGTTTCCTGTGTGAAATTGTTATCCG
CTCACAATTCCACACAACATACGAGCCGGAAGCATAAAGTGTAAAGCCTGGGGTGCCTAATGAGTGAGCT
AACTCACATTAATTGCGTTGCGCTCACTGCCCGCTTTCCAGTCGGGAAACCTGTCGTGCCAGCTGCATTA
ATGAATCGGCCAACGCGCGGGGAGAGGCGGTTTGCGTATTGGGCGCTCTTCCGCTTCCTCGCTCACTGAC
TCGCTGCGCTCGGTCGTTCGGCTGCGGCGAGCGGTATCAGCTCACTCAAAGGCGGTAATACGGTTATCCA
CAGAATCAGGGGATAACGCAGGAAAGAACATGTGAGCAAAAGGCCAGCAAAAGGCCAGGAACCGTAAAAA
GGCCGCGTTGCTGGCGTTTTTCCATAGGCTCCGCCCCCCTGACGAGCATCACAAAAATCGACGCTCAAGT
CAGAGGTGGCGAAACCCGACAGGACTATAAAGATACCAGGCGTTTCCCCCTGGAAGCTCCCTCGTGCGCT
CTCCTGTTCCGACCCTGCCGCTTACCGGATACCTGTCCGCCTTTCTCCCTTCGGGAAGCGTGGCGCTTTC
TCATAGCTCACGCTGTAGGTATCTCAGTTCGGTGTAGGTCGTTCGCTCCAAGCTGGGCTGTGTGCACGAA
CCCCCCGTTCAGCCCGACCGCTGCGCCTTATCCGGTAACTATCGTCTTGAGTCCAACCCGGTAAGACACG
ACTTATCGCCACTGGCAGCAGCCACTGGTAACAGGATTAGCAGAGCGAGGTATGTAGGCGGTGCTACAGA
GTTCTTGAAGTGGTGGCCTAACTACGGCTACACTAGAAGAACAGTATTTGGTATCTGCGCTCTGCTGAAG
CCAGTTACCTTCGGAAAAAGAGTTGGTAGCTCTTGATCCGGCAAACAAACCACCGCTGGTAGCGGTGGTT
TTTTTGTTTGCAAGCAGCAGATTACGCGCAGAAAAAAAGGATCTCAAGAAGATCCTTTGATCTTTTCTAC
GGGGTCTGACGCTCAGTGGAACGAAAACTCACGTTAAGGGATTTTGGTCATGAGATTATCAAAAAGGATC
TTCACCTAGATCCTTTTAAATTAAAAATGAAGTTTTAAATCAATCTAAAGTATATATGAGTAAACTTGGT
CTGACAGTTAGAAAAACTCATCGAGCATCAAATGAAACTGCAATTTATTCATATCAGGATTATCAATACC
ATATTTTTGAAAAAGCCGTTTCTGTAATGAAGGAGAAAACTCACCGAGGCAGTTCCATAGGATGGCAAGA
TCCTGGTATCGGTCTGCGATTCCGACTCGTCCAACATCAATACAACCTATTAATTTCCCCTCGTCAAAAA
TAAGGTTATCAAGTGAGAAATCACCATGAGTGACGACTGAATCCGGTGAGAATGGCAAAAGTTTATGCAT
TTCTTTCCAGACTTGTTCAACAGGCCAGCCATTACGCTCGTCATCAAAATCACTCGCATCAACCAAACCG
TTATTCATTCGTGATTGCGCCTGAGCGAGACGAAATACGCGATCGCTGTTAAAAGGACAATTACAAACAG
GAATCGAATGCAACCGGCGCAGGAACACTGCCAGCGCATCAACAATATTTTCACCTGAATCAGGATATTC
TTCTAATACCTGGAATGCTGTTTTCCCAGGGATCGCAGTGGTGAGTAACCATGCATCATCAGGAGTACGG
ATAAAATGCTTGATGGTCGGAAGAGGCATAAATTCCGTCAGCCAGTTTAGTCTGACCATCTCATCTGTAA
CATCATTGGCAACGCTACCTTTGCCATGTTTCAGAAACAACTCTGGCGCATCGGGCTTCCCATACAATCG
ATAGATTGTCGCACCTGATTGCCCGACATTATCGCGAGCCCATTTATACCCATATAAATCAGCATCCATG
TTGGAATTTAATCGCGGCCTAGAGCAAGACGTTTCCCGTTGAATATGGCTCATACTCTTCCTTTTTCAAT
ATTATTGAAGCATTTATCAGGGTTATTGTCTCATGAGCGGATACATATTTGAATGTATTTAGAAAAATAA
ACAAATAGGGGTTCCGCGCACATTTCCCCGAAAAGTGCCACCTGACGTCTAAGAAACCATTATTATCATG
ACATTAACCTATAAAAATAGGCGTATCACGAGGCCCTTTCGTC
