>Addgene plasmid #121293 | pUC57-Kan_FR13_00013421 | depositor partial sequence | sequence record 230838 | FR13_00013421
TTGGTCTCTAATGGAATCTGATCCACATTTTTGTAAAGTTTCTGTTTATTATCAAGATGAAAATACTCCA
AGATATCAATCTACTAAAAAATTTGCTGTTCCACCAGCTAAAGTTCCAATTTTGGTTGGTTCTAGAATGC
ATGAAGTTACTGTTGATAAAGCTTGTAAAAGAACTGGTTGGAATGGTTGGTTTGGTTTGCCAAGAGGTTA
TACTATTGAAACTGAAGGTTGGAGATTGAAAGGTGCTCCAGAAGAAAATGAAATTTTGTCTTTGGTTTTG
CAATTGAATGAAGGTGTTTTGAGATTGTCTTCTGGTATTGCTACTAGATCTTGAGCTTAGAGACCAA
