>Addgene plasmid #121293 | pUC57-Kan_FR13_00013421 | depositor partial sequence | sequence record 230839 | empty_vector
TCGCGCGTTTCGGTGATGACGGTGAAAACCTCTGACACATGCAGCTCCCGGAGACGGTCACAGCTTGTCT
GTAAGCGGATGCCGGGAGCAGACAAGCCCGTCAGGGCGCGTCAGCGGGTGTTGGCGGGTGTCGGGGCTGG
CTTAACTATGCGGCATCAGAGCAGATTGTACTGAGAGTGCACCATATGCGGTGTGAAATACCGCACAGAT
GCGTAAGGAGAAAATACCGCATCAGGCGCCATTCGCCATTCAGGCTGCGCAACTGTTGGGAAGGGCGATC
GGTGCGGGCCTCTTCGCTATTACGCCAGCTGGCGAAAGGGGGATGTGCTGCAAGGCGATTAAGTTGGGTA
ACGCCAGGGTTTTCCCAGTCACGACGTTGTAAAACGACGGCCAGTGAATTGACGCGTATTGGGATATCCC
AATGGCGCGCCGAGCTTGGCTCGAGCATGGTCATAGCTGTTTCCTGTGTGAAATTGTTATCCGCTCACAA
TTCCACACAACATACGAGCCGGAAGCATAAAGTGTAAAGCCTGGGGTGCCTAATGAGTGAGCTAACTCAC
ATTAATTGCGTTGCGCTCACTGCCCGCTTTCCAGTCGGGAAACCTGTCGTGCCAGCTGCATTAATGAATC
GGCCAACGCGCGGGGAGAGGCGGTTTGCGTATTGGGCGCTCTTCCGCTTCCTCGCTCACTGACTCGCTGC
GCTCGGTCGTTCGGCTGCGGCGAGCGGTATCAGCTCACTCAAAGGCGGTAATACGGTTATCCACAGAATC
AGGGGATAACGCAGGAAAGAACATGTGAGCAAAAGGCCAGCAAAAGGCCAGGAACCGTAAAAAGGCCGCG
TTGCTGGCGTTTTTCCATAGGCTCCGCCCCCCTGACGAGCATCACAAAAATCGACGCTCAAGTCAGAGGT
GGCGAAACCCGACAGGACTATAAAGATACCAGGCGTTTCCCCCTGGAAGCTCCCTCGTGCGCTCTCCTGT
TCCGACCCTGCCGCTTACCGGATACCTGTCCGCCTTTCTCCCTTCGGGAAGCGTGGCGCTTTCTCATAGC
TCACGCTGTAGGTATCTCAGTTCGGTGTAGGTCGTTCGCTCCAAGCTGGGCTGTGTGCACGAACCCCCCG
TTCAGCCCGACCGCTGCGCCTTATCCGGTAACTATCGTCTTGAGTCCAACCCGGTAAGACACGACTTATC
GCCACTGGCAGCAGCCACTGGTAACAGGATTAGCAGAGCGAGGTATGTAGGCGGTGCTACAGAGTTCTTG
AAGTGGTGGCCTAACTACGGCTACACTAGAAGAACAGTATTTGGTATCTGCGCTCTGCTGAAGCCAGTTA
CCTTCGGAAAAAGAGTTGGTAGCTCTTGATCCGGCAAACAAACCACCGCTGGTAGCGGTGGTTTTTTTGT
TTGCAAGCAGCAGATTACGCGCAGAAAAAAAGGATCTCAAGAAGATCCTTTGATCTTTTCTACGGGGTCT
GACGCTCAGTGGAACGAAAACTCACGTTAAGGGATTTTGGTCATGAGATTATCAAAAAGGATCTTCACCT
AGATCCTTTTAAATTAAAAATGAAGTTTTAAATCAATCTAAAGTATATATGAGTAAACTTGGTCTGACAG
TTAGAAAAACTCATCGAGCATCAAATGAAACTGCAATTTATTCATATCAGGATTATCAATACCATATTTT
TGAAAAAGCCGTTTCTGTAATGAAGGAGAAAACTCACCGAGGCAGTTCCATAGGATGGCAAGATCCTGGT
ATCGGTCTGCGATTCCGACTCGTCCAACATCAATACAACCTATTAATTTCCCCTCGTCAAAAATAAGGTT
ATCAAGTGAGAAATCACCATGAGTGACGACTGAATCCGGTGAGAATGGCAAAAGTTTATGCATTTCTTTC
CAGACTTGTTCAACAGGCCAGCCATTACGCTCGTCATCAAAATCACTCGCATCAACCAAACCGTTATTCA
TTCGTGATTGCGCCTGAGCGAGACGAAATACGCGATCGCTGTTAAAAGGACAATTACAAACAGGAATCGA
ATGCAACCGGCGCAGGAACACTGCCAGCGCATCAACAATATTTTCACCTGAATCAGGATATTCTTCTAAT
ACCTGGAATGCTGTTTTCCCAGGGATCGCAGTGGTGAGTAACCATGCATCATCAGGAGTACGGATAAAAT
GCTTGATGGTCGGAAGAGGCATAAATTCCGTCAGCCAGTTTAGTCTGACCATCTCATCTGTAACATCATT
GGCAACGCTACCTTTGCCATGTTTCAGAAACAACTCTGGCGCATCGGGCTTCCCATACAATCGATAGATT
GTCGCACCTGATTGCCCGACATTATCGCGAGCCCATTTATACCCATATAAATCAGCATCCATGTTGGAAT
TTAATCGCGGCCTAGAGCAAGACGTTTCCCGTTGAATATGGCTCATACTCTTCCTTTTTCAATATTATTG
AAGCATTTATCAGGGTTATTGTCTCATGAGCGGATACATATTTGAATGTATTTAGAAAAATAAACAAATA
GGGGTTCCGCGCACATTTCCCCGAAAAGTGCCACCTGACGTCTAAGAAACCATTATTATCATGACATTAA
CCTATAAAAATAGGCGTATCACGAGGCCCTTTCGTC
