>Addgene plasmid #121293 | pUC57-Kan_FR13_00013421 | addgene partial sequence | sequence record 238021 | M13-F20 5'-TGTAAAACGACGGCCAGT-3'
TTGGTCTCTAATGGAATCTGATCCACATTTTTGTAAAGTTTCTGTTTATTATCAAGATGAAAATACTCCA
AGATATCAATCTACTAAAAAATTTGCTGTTCCACCAGCTAAAGTTCCAATTTTGGTTGGTTCTAGAATGC
ATGAAGTTACTGTTGATAAAGCTTGTAAAAGAACTGGTTGGAATGGTTGGTTTGGTTTGCCAAGAGGTTA
TACTATTGAAACTGAAGGTTGGAGATTGAAAGGTGCTCCAGAAGAAAATGAAATTTTGTCTTTGGTTTTG
CAATTGAATGAAGGTGTTTTGAGATTGTCTTCTGGTATTGCTACTAGATCTTGAGCTTAGAGACCAAGTT
CCATCCCAATGGCGCGCCGAGCTTGGCTCGAGCATGGTCATAGCTGTTTCCTGTGTGAAATTGTTATCCG
CTCACAATTCCACACAACATACGAGCCGGAAGCATAAAGTGTAAAGCCTGGGGTGCCTAATGAGTGAGCT
AACTCACATTAATTGCGTTGCGCTCACTGCCCGCTTTCCAGTCGGGAAACCTGTCGTGCCAGCTGCATTA
ATGAATCGGCCAACGCGCGGGGAGAGGCGGTTTGCGTATTGGGCGCTCTTCCGCTTCCTCGCTCACTGAC
TCGCTGCGCTCGGTCGTTCGGCTGCGGCGAGCGGTATCAGCTCACTCAAAGGCGGTAATACGGTTATCCA
CAGAATCAGGGGATAACGCAGGAAAGAACATGTGAGCAAAAGG
